>Addgene plasmid #148049 | pAc5.1B-EGFP-DmPAN2-T97RH102G-dsRNAres_Y | depositor full sequence | sequence record 290496 | Full Sequence
CTTCAAGGAATTAATTCTATATTCTAAAAACACAAATGATACTTCTAAAAAAAATCATGAATGGCATCAA
CTCTGAATCAAATCTTTGCAGATGCACCTACTTCTCATTTCCACTGTCACATCATTTTTCCAGATCTCGC
TGCCTGTTATGTGGCCCACAAACCAAGACACGTTTTATGGCCATTAAAGCTGGCTGATCGTCGCCAAACA
CCAAATACATATCAATATGTACATTCGAGAAAGAAGCGATCAAAGAAGCGTCTTCGGGCGAGTAGGAGAA
TGCGGAGGAGAAGGAGAACGAGCTGATCTAGTATCTCTCCACAATCCAATGCCAACTGACCAACTGGCCA
TATTCGGAGCAATTTGAAGCCAATTTCCATCGCCTGGCGATCGCTCCATTCTTGGCTATATGTTTTTCAC
CGTTCCCGGGGCCATTTTCAAAGACTCGTCGGTAAGATAAGATTGTGTCACTCGCTGTCTCTCTTCATTT
GTCGAAGAATGCTGAGGAATTTCGCGATGACGTCGGCGAGTATTTTGAAGAATGAGAATAATTTGTATTT
ATACGAAAATCAGTTAGTGGAATTTTCTACAAAAACATGTTATCTATAGATAATTTTGTTGCAAAATATG
TTGACTATGACAAAGATTGTATGTATATACCTTTAATGTATTCTCATTTTCTTATGTATTTATAATGGCA
ATGATGATACTGATGATATTTTAAGATGATGCCAGACCACAGGCTGATTTCTGCGTCTTTTGCCGAACGC
AGTGCATGTGCGGTTGTTGTTTTTTGGAATAGTTTCAATTTTCGGACTGTCCGCTTTGATTTCAGTTTCT
TGGCTTATTCAAAAAGCAAAGTAAAGCCAAAAAAGCGAGATGGCAATACCAAATGCGGCAAAACGGTAGT
GGAAGGAAAGGGGTGCGGGGCAGCGGAAGGAAGGGTGGGGCGGGGCGTGGCGGGGTCTGTGGCTGGGCGC
GACGTCACCGACGTTGGAGCCACTCCTTTGACCATGTGTGCGTGTGTGTATTATTCGTGTCTCGCCACTC
GCCGGTTGTTTTTTTCTTTTTATCTCGCTCTCTCTAGCGCCATCTCGTACGCATGCTCAACGCACCGCAT
GTTGCCGTGTCCTTTATGCGTCATTTTGGCTCGAAATAGGCAATTATTTAAACAAAGATTAGTCAACGAA
AACGCTAAAATAAATAAGTCTACAATATGGTTACTTATTGCCATGTGTGTGCAGCCAACGATAGCAACAA
AAGCAACAACACAGTGGCTTTCCCTCTTTCACTTTTTGTTTGCAAGCGCGTGCGAGCAAGACGGCACGAC
CGGCAAACGCAATTACGCTGACAAAGAGCAGACGAAGTTTTGGCCGAAAAACATCAAGGCGCCTGATACG
AATGCATTTGCAATAACAATTGCGATATTTAATATTGTTTATGAAGCTGTTTGACTTCAAAACACACAAA
AAAAAAAATAAAACAAATTATTTGAAAGAGAATTAGGAATCGGACAGCTTATCGTTACGGGCTAACAGCA
CACCGAGACGAAATAGCTTACCTGACGTCACAGCCTCTGGAAGAACTGCCGCCAAGCAGAGAGAGAGAGA
AAAAGAGGGAGAGCAGCTTAGACCGCATGTGCTTGTGTGTGAGGCGTCTCTCTCTTCGTCTCCTGTTTGC
GCAAACGCATAGACTGCACTGAGAAAATCGATTACCTATTTTTTATGAATGAATATTTGCACTATTACTA
TTCAAAACTATTAAGATAGCAATCACATTCAATAGCCAAATACTATACCACCTGAGCGATGCAACGAAAT
GATCAATTTGAGCAAAAATGCTGCATATTTAGGACGGCATCATTATAGAAATGCTTCTTGCTGTGTACTT
TTCTCTCGTCTGGCAGCTGTTTCGCCGTTATTGTTAAAACCGGCTTAAGTTAGGTGTGTTTTCTACGACT
AGTGATGCCCCTACTAGAAGATGTGTGTTGCACAAATGTCCCTGAATAACCAATTTGAAGTGCAGATAGC
AGTAAACGTAAGCTAATATGAATATTATTTAACTGTAATGTTTTAATATCGCTGGACATTACTAATAAAC
CCACTATAAACACATGTACATATGTATGTTTTGGCATACAATGAGTAGTTGGGGAAAAAATGTGTAAAAG
CACCGTGACCATCACAGCATAAAGATAACCAGCTGAAGTATCGAATATGAGTAACCCCCAAATTGAATCA
CATGCCGCAACTGATAGGACCCATGGAAGTACACTCTTCATGGCGATATACAAGACACACACAAGCACGA
ACACCCAGTTGCGGAGGAAATTCTCCGTAAATGAAAACCCAATCGGCGAACAATTCATACCCATATATGG
TAAAAGTTTTGAACGCGACTTGAGAGCGGAGAGCATTGCGGCTGATAAGGTTTTAGCGCTAAGCGGGCTT
TATAAAACGGGCTGCGGGACCAGTTTTCATATCACTACCGTTTGAGTTCTTGTGCTGTGTGGATACTCCT
CCCGACACAAAGCCGCTCCATCAGCCAGCAGTCGTCTAATCCAGAGACCCCGGATCGGGGTACCAACATG
GTGAGCAAGGGCGAGGAGCTGTTCACCGGGGTGGTGCCCATCCTGGTCGAGCTGGACGGCGACGTAAACG
GCCACAAGTTCAGCGTGTCCGGCGAGGGCGAGGGCGATGCCACCTACGGCAAGCTGACCCTGAAGTTCAT
CTGCACCACCGGCAAGCTGCCCGTGCCCTGGCCCACCCTCGTGACCACCCTGACCTACGGCGTGCAGTGC
TTCAGCCGCTACCCCGACCACATGAAGCAGCACGACTTCTTCAAGTCCGCCATGCCCGAAGGCTACGTCC
AGGAGCGCACCATCTTCTTCAAGGACGACGGCAACTACAAGACCCGCGCCGAGGTGAAGTTCGAGGGCGA
CACCCTGGTGAACCGCATCGAGCTGAAGGGCATCGACTTCAAGGAGGACGGCAACATCCTGGGGCACAAG
CTGGAGTACAACTACAACAGCCACAACGTCTATATCATGGCCGACAAGCAGAAGAACGGCATCAAGGTGA
ACTTCAAGATCCGCCACAACATCGAGGACGGCAGCGTGCAGCTCGCCGACCACTACCAGCAGAACACCCC
CATCGGCGACGGCCCCGTGCTGCTGCCCGACAACCACTACCTGAGCACCCAGTCCGCCCTGAGCAAAGAC
CCCAACGAGAAGCGCGATCACATGGTCCTGCTGGAGTTCGTGACCGCCGCCGGGATCACTCTCGGCATGG
ACGAGCTGTACAAGCCAAGCTTGAATTCTGCAGATATCATGGACTATGTCTACTGTGGAACGGATCCGAT
TGGAGCTAGCGAGGATATCCTGTCCGTGTACGATGCCGGCAGTGCCCCCGGCAATGGTCATTTCAGCCCG
TCCTTTAACGGCTTTAATATTGGAACGACGGACCCCGAGTACGTCGAACTGGTCCCGGTCCTGGCTGATG
GAGGTGAACATTTTGGAGTGAGCTCCGTCGCCTTTGATGATTATGAGGAATTGTTGTGGATGGGAAATCA
AGGAGGACATGTGACCAGCTATTATACCAATAGCATGCAAAAATATCGCAGCTTCCAAGTGGGTGCTACG
GATATCGTCCGTGATATTAGCACGTTGGATAGCGGCGTCTTGGCCCTGACCCAAACGAGCTTGCGCCACC
AAATTCGTCGCGGCTTGCCGAAATTCACGTTTAAGAGCAATAATATGAAAGAAATGGTCTCCATGTTGCA
ACTGTCGCCCCACCGCTTGGTGATGGCTGGCTTGCAAGATGAACTGATTGATTTTGATTTGCGTACCCTG
AAAGAGACGCGTATTGAACACGTCGGCGCTGGAGGCTGTACCGTCTTGCGTAAAAACTCGCGCTACTTGT
TCGCTGGAGATCAATTGGGCACCGTTACCCTGCGTGATTTGAATTCCTTGTCCGTGCAACATACCATTAA
AACCCATACGAATATTCTGAGCGATTTTTCCGTGCAAGGCAACTTGCTGATTAGTTGTGGCTACAGCGGA
AGGCAAAATAACCTGGCCATCGACCGCTTCCTAATGGTCTACGATCTGCGCATGCTGCGCCTGATCGCGC
CCATTCAAGTGATGATTGATCCGCAGATGTTGAAGTTCCTGCCATCGCTGACATCCCAACTGGCCGTCGT
GTCCAGCTACGGCCAGGTTCAGCTGGTGGACACTGTGGAGCTCAGCGAGCCGCGAGTATCCATGTACCAG
ATCAACACCAACGGCAGCCAGTGCCTCAGCTTCGACATTAGCTCCTCTTCACAGGCCATGGCATTTGGGG
ACCAGTCGGGCCACATCAACATGATTGCCGCTGTACAAACGCCTCAGCCGCAGTTCAATCTCTACTCGCG
AAGCACAGAGTTTGCGGACGTGGTGCCACAGCTGCCGATGGTCTCCATTACGGACACCAACTTTCCGCTA
TCGTCGGTCATGCTACCGCACTTGACGACGGGCACACAATGGTTCTCAGATTGGCCGGAGGAACTGCTGC
GCTACCGCTACCACAGGCCCAAGACCATTGATCCCGAAGTGCTGAGCAACATGAAAATGCAGGGACCGAT
TGGATACTCGCCAAACCCACGCACCGCCCGTCGTAATCAAATTCCGTACGTGATTGAGCAGGGCGGCGTG
TGCAGTCCGAACGGAAATGGAACTGCGGCGGCGACCAAGGCGGAGAACGGTGTGAAAATCATTCCACGGC
GGTATCGCAAAGTCGAGCTGAAGTACACGAAGCTGGGCACCCAGGACTTTGACTTTGACCAGCATAATCA
AACATGTTTCGCGGGGCTGGAGGCAACGCTACCGAACTCCTACTGCAATGCTATGCTACAGATTTTGTAT
TTCACCGACGCGCTTCGCGTGAAGCTGCTGGAGCATTCGTGCATCAAGGAGTTTTGCCTGTCCTGCGAAC
TAGGGTTCCTCTTCAACATGCTGGATAAAAGTACCGCTTCTTCACCTTGCCAGGCCAGCAATTTCCTGCG
ATCTTTCCGCACTGTGCCAGAGGCCTCGGCACTGGGATTGATTCTCACCGACCGCTCATCGAACGTCAAT
CTAATATCGCTGATACAGAACTGGAACCGATTCATTTTGCATCAAATGCATTACGAAATATTCGATTCTA
GCAAGAACGCATCCACCTACAGCGGATCTGTGCAAACATCAACGAACGCGGAAAACGCGGGCTCTTCAGA
AACAAGTGGCTCCTCGGACCTTTACGATTCCATAAGTGATGAGAACTCCAAGGAGGACGATCGGGAACGC
AGTAAGATCAACGCAGAAACTGACATCAGTAAGATCTTTGGGACCAAGCAAATCTGTATAAACCGCTGCA
TCAAATGCCAAGAAGAGAAGATAAAGGAAAGCATTCTACTTGCCTGCAATTTGTCGTATCCCAACCACAT
CAAAGATAGTGATCAGTATTTCAACTTTGGCACCATTTTGAAGCGATCTCTCAGCTCCGAGAAGAGTATT
CAGGCCTTCTGCGAGAGATGTAAGAAGTTTTCGCCAACCAATCAGAGCGTGAAGGTGACTTCGCTTCCGC
AAATTCTGTCCATTAACTGTGGCCTCAACAACGAAAAAGACATTACCTTCCTGAAGCGCCAGCTCAATCG
CTGCAGCGAAAAGACGACTGTTGATGCGGCCGCTTCCTTGAGCACAAGCAAGCCGTGTCGATATGGAGCC
AACTGTTCGCGAAGTGACTGCCATTTCATGCATCCGGATCGAAAATCTCCATCGCACACAAGCCAACCGA
ATGCTGTCAACAATTCTCCCAATGGACGCCAAAAGTCCTGGTTTCCCCTTACATTTACTATGGGCATCAA
TGACCAAGGTGAGGTGCAGGTGCAAACTCAATCAGATGCAAGCAGTGGCAAATCGGAACAGGAGGAGGAA
ACGGAAAAGCCACCAACAAAGGGCTTGGACAACAATCGGATGTACGCGCTGCATGCCGTGGTGTGCCAAG
TCGATGATGGTACCCAAAAGAACTTGGTATCGTTGATAAATGTGCAGCGGCCATACCACACCATGAAACT
GGCTGAATCTGCAGATGACCCTCAGAGTCAATGGTATATTTTTAATGATTTTAGCATATCGCCCGTTTCG
CCACAAGAATCGGTATGGTTCACATTGGATTGGAAAGTTCCTTGCATACTCTTCTACAGACACGTAGAGG
ATGACTCTGAGTCTGCTAGTACTACTAGCTCGACCGTCACGGAAAGTGAAGAAACCATTCCATCAGAGAG
CAGCAGCGGCTCGCCAACAAATCTATCCAACCCTTTTCTAGAGGAAATTGTGAGTCCTATGCTAGGCAAC
TTAAGTGCAGACGCCACGCTGCAGCCCCTGCAGTCAGATGAAATGCCGCAGTCGGGTGATCTGGTCGCAA
TGGATGCCGAGTTCGTTACCCTAAATCCAGAGGAAAATGAGATTCGCCCGGATGGCAAAACGGCGACCAT
TAAGCCATGCCACATGAGTGTGGCCCGGATTTCATGTATACGAGGACAAGGCCCGGCTGAAGGAGTTCCA
TTCATGGACGATTACATATCCACCCAGGAGAAGGTCGTGGACTACCTAACTCAGTTCTCGGGAATCAAGC
CTGGCGACTTGGACGCTAACTTCAGCAAAAAGCGACTGACTGCCTTGAAGTACTCATACCAGAAATTAAA
ATACCTCGTTGACGTAGGAGTAATATTTGTCGGACATGGTCTGAAGAACGACTTTAGGGTCATAAACATC
TATGTACCGTCGGAGCAGATAATAGATACGGTGCACCTGTTTCACATGCCACATCATCGCATGGTTTCCC
TAAGATTTCTAGCCTGGCATTTCTTGGGTACTAAGATTCAGTCCGAGACGCACGACTCCATCGAAGATGC
ACGGACCACTCTGCAGCTCTACAAGCACTATTTGAAGCTGCAGGAGGAGAAGAAGTTTGCCAACGCTCTC
AAGAATCTTTACGAACGCGGAAAGCAGCTGCAGTGGAAGGTTCCAGAGGACTGACCGCGGTTCGAAGGTA
AGCCTATCCCTAACCCTCTCCTCGGTCTCGATTCTACGCGTACCGGTCATCATCACCATCACCATTGAGT
TTAAACCCGCTGATCAGCCTCGACTGTGCCTTCTAAGGCCTGAGCTCGCTGATCAGCCTCGATCGAGGAT
CCAGACATGATAAGATACATTGATGAGTTTGGACAAACCACAACTAGAATGCAGTGAAAAAAATGCTTTA
TTTGTGAAATTTGTGATGCTATTGCTTTATTTGTAACCATTATAAGCTGCAATAAACAAGTTAACAACAA
CAATTGCATTCATTTTATGTTTCAGGTTCAGGGGGAGGTGTGGGAGGTTTTTTAAAGCAAGTAAAACCTC
TACAAATGTGGTATGGCTGATTATGATCAGTCGACCGATGCCCTTGAGAGCCTTCAACCCAGTCAGCTCC
TTCCGGTGGGCGCGGGGCATGACTATCGTCGCCGCACTTATGACTGTCTTCTTTATCATGCAACTCGTAG
GACAGGTGCCGGCAGCGCTCTGGGTCATTTTCGGCGAGGACCGCTTTCGCTGGAGCGCGACGATGATCGG
CCTGTCGCTTGCGGTATTCGGAATCTTGCACGCCCTCGCTCAAGCCTTCGTCACTGGTCCCGCCACCAAA
CGTTTCGGCGAGAAGCAGGCCATTATCGCCGGCATGGCGGCCGACGCGCTGGGCTACGTCTTGCTGGCGT
TCGCGACGCGAGGCTGGATGGCCTTCCCCATTATGATTCTTCTCGCTTCCGGCGGCATCGGGATGCCCGC
GTTGCAGGCCATGCTGTCCAGGCAGGTAGATGACGACCATCAGGGACAGCTTCAAGGATCGCTCGCGGCT
CTTACCAGCCAGCAAAAGGCCAGGAACCGTAAAAAGGCCGCGTTGCTGGCGTTTTTCCATAGGCTCCGCC
CCCCTGACGAGCATCACAAAAATCGACGCTCAAGTCAGAGGTGGCGAAACCCGACAGGACTATAAAGATA
CCAGGCGTTTCCCCCTGGAAGCTCCCTCGTGCGCTCTCCTGTTCCGACCCTGCCGCTTACCGGATACCTG
TCCGCCTTTCTCCCTTCGGGAAGCGTGGCGCTTTCTCAATGCTCACGCTGTAGGTATCTCAGTTCGGTGT
AGGTCGTTCGCTCCAAGCTGGGCTGTGTGCACGAACCCCCCGTTCAGCCCGACCGCTGCGCCTTATCCGG
TAACTATCGTCTTGAGTCCAACCCGGTAAGACACGACTTATCGCCACTGGCAGCAGCCACTGGTAACAGG
ATTAGCAGAGCGAGGTATGTAGGCGGTGCTACAGAGTTCTTGAAGTGGTGGCCTAACTACGGCTACACTA
GAAGGACAGTATTTGGTATCTGCGCTCTGCTGAAGCCAGTTACCTTCGGAAAAAGAGTTGGTAGCTCTTG
ATCCGGCAAACAAACCACCGCTGGTAGCGGTGGTTTTTTTGTTTGCAAGCAGCAGATTACGCGCAGAAAA
AAAGGATCTCAAGAAGATCCTTTGATCTTTTCTACGGGGTCTGACGCTCAGTGGAACGAAAACTCACGTT
AAGGGATTTTGGTCATGAGATTATCAAAAAGGATCTTCACCTAGATCCTTTTAAATTAAAAATGAAGTTT
TAAATCAATCTAAAGTATATATGAGTAAACTTGGTCTGACAGTTACCAATGCTTAATCAGTGAGGCACCT
ATCTCAGCGATCTGTCTATTTCGTTCATCCATAGTTGCCTGACTCCCCGTCGTGTAGATAACTACGATAC
GGGAGGGCTTACCATCTGGCCCCAGTGCTGCAATGATACCGCGAGACCCACGCTCACCGGCTCCAGATTT
ATCAGCAATAAACCAGCCAGCCGGAAGGGCCGAGCGCAGAAGTGGTCCTGCAACTTTATCCGCCTCCATC
CAGTCTATTAATTGTTGCCGGGAAGCTAGAGTAAGTAGTTCGCCAGTTAATAGTTTGCGCAACGTTGTTG
CCATTGCTGCAGGCATCGTGGTGTCACGCTCGTCGTTTGGTATGGCTTCATTCAGCTCCGGTTCCCAACG
ATCAAGGCGAGTTACATGATCCCCCATGTTGTGCAAAAAAGCGGTTAGCTCCTTCGGTCCTCCGATCGTT
GTCAGAAGTAAGTTGGCCGCAGTGTTATCACTCATGGTTATGGCAGCACTGCATAATTCTCTTACTGTCA
TGCCATCCGTAAGATGCTTTTCTGTGACTGGTGAGTACTCAACCAAGTCATTCTGAGAATAGTGTATGCG
GCGACCGAGTTGCTCTTGCCCGGCGTCAACACGGGATAATACCGCGCCACATAGCAGAACTTTAAAAGTG
CTCATCATTGGAAAACGTTCTTCGGGGCGAAAACTCTCAAGGATCTTACCGCTGTTGAGATCCAGTTCGA
TGTAACCCACTCGTGCACCCAACTGATCTTCAGCATCTTTTACTTTCACCAGCGTTTCTGGGTGAGCAAA
AACAGGAAGGCAAAATGCCGCAAAAAAGGGAATAAGGGCGACACGGAAATGTTGAATACTCATACTCTTC
CTTTTTCAATATTATTGAAGCATTTATCAGGGTTATTGTCTCATGAGCGGATACATATTTGAATGTATTT
AGAAAAATAAACAAATAGGGGTTCCGCGCACATTTCCCCGAAAAGTGCCACCTGACGTCTAAGAAACCAT
TATTATCATGACATTAACCTATAAAAATAGGCGTATCACGAGGCCCTTTCGT
Features (pLannotate 1.2.2; 10 found; start..end, strand, type, name):
     56..2568    +  promoter       Ac5 promoter: Drosophila melanogaster actin 5C promoter
   2588..3304    +  CDS            EGFP: EGFP is a basic (constitutively fluorescent) green fluorescent protein published in 1996, derived from Aequorea victoria. It is reported to be a rapidly-maturing weak dimer with moderate acid sensitivity.
   3329..7051    +  CDS            PAN2: PAN2_DROME - Experimental evidence at protein level: Swiss-Prot protein existence level 1. Catalytic subunit of the poly(A)-nuclease (PAN) deadenylation complex, one of two cytoplasmic mRNA deadenylases involved in general and miRNA-mediated mRNA turnover. PAN specifically shortens poly(A) tails of RNA and the activity is stimulated by poly(A)-binding protein (PABP). PAN deadenylation is followed by rapid degradation of the shortened mRNA tails by the CCR4-NOT complex. Deadenylated mRNAs are then degraded by two alternative mechanisms, namely exosome-mediated 3'-5' exonucleolytic degradation,
   7067..7108    +  CDS            V5 tag: epitope tag from simian virus 5
   7208..7342    -  polyA_signal   SV40 poly(A) signal: SV40 polyadenylation signal
   7365..7449    -  CDS            large T antigen (fragment): large T antigen from SV40 (simian virus 40)
   7450..7920    +  CDS            TcR (fragment): tetracycline efflux protein; tet; confers resistance to tetracycline
   7964..8552    -  rep_origin     ori: high-copy-number ColE1/pMB1/pBR322/pUC origin of replication
   8723..9583    -  CDS            AmpR: β-lactamase; bla; confers resistance to ampicillin, carbenicillin, and related antibiotics
   9584..9688    -  promoter       AmpR promoter: bla
