[The description below was written by a language model from this plasmid's Addgene catalogue record and pLannotate feature annotations shown in this document.]
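Description:
pAc5.1B-EGFP-DmPAN2-T97RH102G-dsRNAres_Y is a 9,782 nt insect expression plasmid. The catalogue lists its backbone as unknown, although the name and feature layout point to a pAc5.1-type vector. It is propagated in E. coli through a ColE1/pUC-family origin and selected with ampicillin via the β-lactamase gene and its bla promoter. The annotation describes the origin as high-copy, whereas the catalogue entry records the plasmid as low copy. Short fragments annotated as SV40 large T antigen and a tetracycline resistance gene lie between the expression cassette and the origin and appear to be non-functional backbone remnants. No marker for selection in insect cells is annotated.

The payload is a single expression cassette driven by the Drosophila melanogaster actin 5C promoter, which gives strong constitutive expression in fly cells. It encodes EGFP followed on the same strand by the D. melanogaster PAN2 coding sequence, the layout of an N-terminal EGFP fusion, and an SV40 polyadenylation signal lies downstream. A V5 epitope tag is annotated just after the PAN2 ORF, but the record does not show whether it is translated or lies behind a stop codon.

PAN2 is the catalytic subunit of the PAN2–PAN3 poly(A) nuclease complex, which shortens mRNA poly(A) tails during general and miRNA-mediated mRNA turnover. As the name indicates, this version carries the substitutions T97R and H102G. The "dsRNAres" label indicates a coding sequence made resistant to a dsRNA. That design suits complementation experiments in which endogenous PAN2 is depleted by RNAi and the tagged mutant is expressed in its place, though the record states the purpose only as insect expression. The functional effect of the two mutations is not stated.
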