Addgene plasmid #148049: pAc5.1B-EGFP-DmPAN2-T97RH102G-dsRNAres_Y
Purpose: Insect Expression of DmPAN2-T97RH102G-dsRNAres
Depositing lab: Elisa Izaurralde. Depositing organization: Max Planck Institute for Developmental Biology. Publication: An asymmetric PAN3 dimer recruits a single PAN2 exonuclease to mediate mRNA deadenylation and decay. Jonas S, Christie M, Peter D, Bhandari D, Loh B, Huntzinger E, Weichenrieder O, Izaurralde E. Nat Struct Mol Biol. 2014 Jul;21(7):599-608. doi: 10.1038/nsmb.2837. Epub 2014 Jun 1. PubMed 24880343.
Backbone
  Vector backbone: Unknown
  Vector type: Insect Expression
Growth in bacteria
  Bacterial resistance: Ampicillin, 100 μg/mL
  Growth temperature: 37°C
  Growth strain: DH5alpha
  Copy number: Low Copy
Gene/Insert
  Gene/Insert name: DmPAN2-T97RH102G-dsRNAres
  Species: D. melanogaster (fly)
  Entrez Gene: PAN2 (a.k.a. Dmel_CG8232, A1Z7K9, CG8232, Dmel\CG8232, Pan2, pan2)
  Cloning method: Unknown
Terms and licenses: Academic/Nonprofit Terms; Industry Terms: Not Available to Industry
Depositor comments: ORF extracted from NCBI: LP04771 Plasmids from this collection were made available to the research community and donated after the lab closed. Please note that the sequence provided by the depositing laboratory may be theoretical/predicted or based on Sanger sequencing results. There may be discrepancies between sequencing results obtained by Addgene and the depositor sequence. If an Addgene verified sequence is not available, please contact before placing your order to request that our lab fully sequence the plasmid.
How to cite: pAc5.1B-EGFP-DmPAN2-T97RH102G-dsRNAres_Y was a gift from Elisa Izaurralde (Addgene plasmid # 148049 ; http://n2t.net/addgene:148049 ; RRID:Addgene_148049)
